Addgene plasmid #34258: KHBD00103
Depositing lab: Bart Deplancke. Depositing organization: Swiss Federal Institute of Technology (EPFL). Publication: Automated protein-DNA interaction screening of Drosophila regulatory elements. Korneel Hens, Jean-Daniel Feuz, Alina Isakova, Antonina Lagovitina, Andreas Massouras, Julien Bryois, Patrick Callaerts, Susan E. Celniker, Bart Deplancke. Nat Methods. 2011 Oct 30;8(12):1065-70. 10.1038/nmeth.1763 PubMed 22037703.
Backbone
  Vector backbone: pDONR221
  Backbone manufacturer: Invitrogen
  Backbone size w/o insert (bp): 2536
  Vector type: Gateway Donor Vector
Growth in bacteria
  Bacterial resistance: Kanamycin, 50 μg/mL
  Growth temperature: 37°C
  Growth strain: DH5alpha
  Copy number: High Copy
Gene/Insert
  Gene/Insert name: CG17186 (alt names: FBgn0038741; CG17186)
  Species: D. melanogaster (fly)
  Insert size (bp): 1143
  Entrez Gene: CG17186 (a.k.a. Dmel_CG17186, Dmel\CG17186)
  Cloning method: Gateway Cloning
  Sequencing primers: 5′ M13F; 3′ M13R
Terms and licenses: Academic/Nonprofit Terms; Industry Terms: Not Available to Industry
Depositor comments: Please note that the ORFs in this collection were cloned open-ended (without a stop codon).
How to cite: KHBD00103 was a gift from Bart Deplancke (Addgene plasmid # 34258 ; http://n2t.net/addgene:34258 ; RRID:Addgene_34258)
