[The description below was written by a language model from this plasmid's Addgene catalogue record.]
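Description:
KHBD00103 is a Gateway entry-type clone built in the pDONR221 backbone (Invitrogen), catalogued as a Gateway donor vector and carrying the open reading frame of the Drosophila melanogaster gene CG17186 (FBgn0038741). The insert is recorded as 1143 bp in a backbone of about 2.5 kb without insert. The plasmid is maintained in E. coli as a high-copy plasmid under kanamycin selection. No feature table accompanies the record, so the origin of replication and the exact recombination sites are not itemised. In general, recombining an ORF into pDONR221 replaces the counter-selectable cassette and leaves the insert flanked by attL sites. M13 forward and reverse primer sites on either side of the insert are listed for sequence verification.

The payload is simply the coding sequence. The record lists no promoter, tag or reporter, which fits a shuttle clone not intended to express the gene itself. Instead, the ORF is meant to be moved by Gateway recombination into destination vectors that supply the promoter and any fusion partners. The depositor notes that ORFs in this collection were cloned open-ended, without a stop codon. This allows in-frame C-terminal fusions after transfer, but a destination vector must then provide the stop codon.

The clone belongs to a collection associated with a study on automated protein–DNA interaction screening of Drosophila regulatory elements, suggesting use as a source ORF for building fusion constructs in such screens. The record does not describe the function of the CG17186 protein. Distribution is limited to academic and nonprofit users.
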