>Addgene plasmid #34258 | KHBD00103 | depositor partial sequence | sequence record 40825 | KHBD00103 sequence 1143 bps
ATGTCGCAGACATGCCAGAGAACGGAAACACTGACGATTGAGGCTCTAGATTTCATCTACGAGGACGAAA
TGGAATACTTGCACCTAAAACAAGCGCCCAGAAAGGAGGAGCAAGTCAAGGCGGTGAAGATAAAGCGACT
GACTTGCAACATAAACGGCTGCACTTACTCCACGGACCGGAGAAGAGACTTGAGGCGCCACAGGCGGTCG
CAAAAGCACATGCTGCTGGAGTCCTGCTCTGACTCCGAGTCTGAGGTGGAATCGTCACTGTTCTCGTGCA
ACGTCTGCGGCTACAAGACCGCCAAACGGTATTGCTTCGACCGGCACAAGGAGTCGAGGCGCCACATAAT
GAAGGAGCAGGAGGAGTGCGAGAAGCTGATGGACGAGGCCGAGAGGGCGGAACCGGCGGTAAAACGCATA
AAAAGAGTAGAGGAGCCAGCGCCCGCGGATGCGGAGAAAACACGATACACGGAAGACATCCTGACCACGT
GCACGCCGTGTGACTACAGCACCACTCGAAAATCTCAATTCGAGATGCAAGCAAAAAGCCAGGCGAACAT
CGAGGTCGTGCAAAGCCAGCTGGAGGCTAATGAATACATACAGTATCTGCCCCAGGAGCAGGAACAGATG
GTGGAGCTATCTGGGGAGTCTGGGGAGACCGAGGACGAATACCTCGCCTACAAGAAGGAGTGCAGGTGCA
CCCTGGAGTGCAAGCCCTGCGAATACAGAACGGCCAGGAGATTCTGCTTCGTTCGGCACATGCGATCGGC
AAGGCATCTGGCCAAGATTCAAGCTGACCTTGATGGTCTGGAGGAAACTGAAGCTCTTGAGCCAGTAGAA
TACTTGGAAGCGGAAAATGAGCTGGAGGAGATTGATCACAGAGAGGAGAGAAATTTTGTGGAGGAGCTTG
ATATGGATGTTATGGAAGAGCCAGATGTTGTGGAGGATATACAGGATATAGATAAGCAAAACGGACTGGA
AGAGATCAATCTAGTGGAGATCGACGAGGTGGTTCAAATAGATCCCGGCTTTGAAATGATAGAATATACA
ACTGCCGAAGAAAACGTTTACGAGGAGATCGTGTACCTGACCACCGAAGACAGTCCGGAGGATATTTCCT
ACTTCATCGCGCTGGACAATGCA
