>Addgene plasmid #34258 | KHBD00103 | addgene partial sequence | sequence record 41895 | M13-Rev 5'-CAGGAAACAGCTATGACC-3'
ATTTTATTTTGACTGATAGTGACCTGTTCGTTGCAACAAATTGATAAGCAATGCTTTCTTATAATGCCAA
CTTTGTACAAGAAAGTTGGCAATGCATTGTCCAGCGCGATGAAGTAGGAAATATCCTCCGGACTGTCTTC
GGTGGTCAGGTACACGATCTCCTCGTAAACGTTTTCTTCGGCAGTTGTATATTCTATCATTTCAAAGCCG
GGATCTATTTGAACCACCTCGTCGATCTCCACTAGATTGATCTCTTCCAGTCCGTTTTGCTTATCTATAT
CCTGTATATCCTCCACAACATCTGGCTCTTCCATAACATCCATATCAAGCTCCTCCACAAAATTTCTCTC
CTCTCTGTGATCAATCTCCTCCAGCTCATTTTCCGCTTCCAAGTATTCTACTGGCTCAAGAGCTTCAGTT
TCCTCCAGACCATCAAGGTCAGCTTGAATCTTGGCCAGATGCCTTGCCGATCGCATGTGCCGAACGAAGC
AGAATCTCCTGGCCGTTCTGTATTCGCAGGGCTTGCACTCCAGGGTGCACCTGCACTCCTTCTTGTAGGC
GAGGTATTCGTCCTCGGTCTCCCCAGACTCCCCAGATAGCTCCACCATCTGTTCCTGCTCCTGGGGCAGA
TACTGTATGTATTCATTAGCCTCCAGCTGGCTTTGCACGACCTCGATGTTCGCCTGGCTTTTTGCTTGCA
TCTCGAATTGAGATTTTCGAGTGGTGCTGTAGTCACACGGCGTGCACGTGGTCAGGATGTCTTCCGTGTA
TCGTGTTTTCTCCGCATCCGCGGGCGCTGGCTCCTCTACTCTTTTTATGC
